Addgene plasmid #120605: Smp_074000-Cd4-bio-His
Purpose: Expression of recombinant S. mansoni protein
Depositing lab: Gavin Wright. Depositing organization: Wellcome Sanger Institute. Publication: A library of cell-surface and secreted proteins from Schistosoma mansoni identifies early serological markers of infection. Cécile Crosnier, Anna V. Protasio, Gabriel Rinaldi, Shona Wilson, Matthew Berriman, Gavin J. Wright. bioRXiv 10.1101/593616.
Backbone
  Vector backbone: pTT3
  Backbone manufacturer: Yves Durocher, NRC
  Backbone size w/o insert (bp): 6686
  Vector type: Mammalian Expression
Growth in bacteria
  Bacterial resistance: Ampicillin, 100 μg/mL
  Growth temperature: 37°C
  Growth strain: DH5alpha
  Copy number: High Copy
Gene/Insert
  Gene/Insert name: Smp_074000
  Species: Schistosoma mansoni
  Insert size (bp): 643
  Entrez Gene: Smp_074000 (a.k.a. Smp_074000)
  Promoter: CMV
  Tag / fusion protein: ratCd4(d3+4)-bio-6His (C terminal on backbone)
  Cloning method: Restriction Enzyme; 5′ cloning site NotI (not destroyed); 3′ cloning site AscI (not destroyed)
Terms and licenses: Academic/Nonprofit Terms; Industry Terms: Not Available to Industry
How to cite: Smp_074000-Cd4-bio-His was a gift from Gavin Wright (Addgene plasmid # 120605 ; http://n2t.net/addgene:120605 ; RRID:Addgene_120605)
