[The description below was written by a language model from this plasmid's Addgene catalogue record and pLannotate feature annotations shown in this document.]
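Description:
Smp_074000-Cd4-bio-His is a mammalian expression plasmid built on the pTT3 backbone for producing a recombinant, secreted form of the Schistosoma mansoni protein Smp_074000. It is maintained in E. coli through a high-copy ColE1/pUC-type origin and selected with ampicillin via the β-lactamase gene. The backbone also carries an Epstein-Barr virus oriP element, which supports episomal retention and enhanced transient expression in cells that supply EBNA1. Short lac regulatory elements and small tet promoter and bla fragments found downstream of the bacterial origin appear to be cloning-vector remnants with no role in the expression cassette.

The expression unit is driven by the CMV immediate-early enhancer and promoter, followed by adenovirus-derived leader and splice sequences and a chimeric intron fragment, which generally improve transcript processing and yield. An annotated match to adenoviral preterminal protein on the opposite strand most likely reflects this adenoviral leader region rather than an expressed gene. A fragment of a mouse immunoglobulin heavy-chain signal sequence lies just upstream of the insert position, consistent with routing the product into the secretory pathway. The 643 bp Smp_074000 insert sits between retained NotI and AscI sites. It is fused at its C terminus to rat Cd4 domains 3 and 4, a biotinylation acceptor sequence ("bio") and a six-histidine tag, with a rabbit β-globin polyadenylation signal terminating the transcript. The insert, bio and His portions are not individually annotated in the feature table, though the Cd4 fragment is. According to the record, the plasmid belongs to a library of S. mansoni cell-surface and secreted proteins assembled to identify early serological markers of infection. The tags are suited to purification and to oriented capture of the protein on streptavidin surfaces.
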