Features (pLannotate 1.2.2; 18 found; start..end, strand, type, name):
      1..380     +  enhancer       CMV enhancer: human cytomegalovirus immediate early enhancer
    382..581     +  promoter       CMV promoter: human cytomegalovirus (CMV) immediate early promoter
    649..687     +  misc_feature   Ad SA (fragment): adenovirus major late transcript splice acceptor (Friedrich and Soriano, 1991)
    720..929     -  CDS            PTP (fragment): TERM_ADE02 - Experimental evidence at protein level: Swiss-Prot protein existence level 1. Protein covalently bound to the viral DNA that acts as a primer for viral genomic replication by DNA strand displacement. Assembles on the viral origin of replication in an initiation complex with viral polymerase, DBP, host NFIA and host POU2F1/OCT1. During initiation, the polymerase covalently couples the first dCTP with Ser- 580 of pTP. The terminal protein stimulates the template activity over 20 fold compared to protein-free templates. Neo-synthesized viral genomes are linked to two preterminal prot
    960..1049    +  intron         chimeric intron (fragment): chimera between introns from adenovirus and immunoglobulin heavy chain genes
   1068..1114    +  CDS            IgH signal sequence (fragment): signal sequence from the mouse immunoglobulin heavy chain variable region
   1833..2396    +  CDS            Cd4 (fragment): CD4_RAT - Experimental evidence at protein level: Swiss-Prot protein existence level 1. Integral membrane glycoprotein that plays an essential role in the immune response and serves multiple functions in responses against both external and internal offenses. In T-cells, functions primarily as a coreceptor for MHC class II molecule:peptide complex. The antigens presented by class II peptides are derived from extracellular proteins while class I peptides are derived from cytosolic proteins. Interacts simultaneously with the T-cell receptor (TCR) and the MHC class II presented by antigen presenti
   2556..2611    +  polyA_signal   β-globin poly(A) signal: rabbit β-globin polyadenylation signal (Gil and Proudfoot, 1987)
   3125..4806    -  rep_origin     oriP (fragment): Epstein-Barr virus oriP replication origin (Yates et al., 2000)
   4933..5037    +  promoter       AmpR promoter: bla
   5038..5898    +  CDS            AmpR: β-lactamase; bla; confers resistance to ampicillin, carbenicillin, and related antibiotics
   6069..6657    +  rep_origin     ori: high-copy-number ColE1/pMB1/pBR322/pUC origin of replication
   6840..6932    +  CDS            lacI (fragment): lac repressor; lacI; The lac repressor binds to the lac operator to inhibit transcription in E. coli. This inhibition can be relieved by adding lactose or isopropyl-β-D-thiogalactopyranoside (IPTG).
   6945..6966    +  protein_bind   CAP binding site: CAP binding activates transcription in the presence of cAMP. E. coli catabolite activator protein
   6981..7011    +  promoter       lac promoter: promoter for the E. coli lac operon
   7019..7035    +  protein_bind   lac operator: The lac repressor binds to the lac operator to inhibit transcription in E. coli. This inhibition can be relieved by adding lactose or isopropyl-β-D-thiogalactopyranoside (IPTG). lac repressor encoded by lacI
   7105..7121    +  promoter       tet promoter (fragment): E. coli promoter for tetracycline efflux protein gene
   7131..7156    -  CDS            bla(M) (fragment): β-lactamase lacking the signal sequence; bla(M); allows cytosolic expression of β-lactamase
>Addgene plasmid #120605 | Smp_074000-Cd4-bio-His | addgene full sequence | sequence record 234148 | Addgene NGS Result
GACATTGATTATTGACTAGTTATTAATAGTAATCAATTACGGGGTCATTAGTTCATAGCCCATATATGGA
GTTCCGCGTTACATAACTTACGGTAAATGGCCCGCCTGGCTGACCGCCCAACGACCCCCGCCCATTGACG
TCAATAATGACGTATGTTCCCATAGTAACGCCAATAGGGACTTTCCATTGACGTCAATGGGTGGAGTATT
TACGGTAAACTGCCCACTTGGCAGTACATCAAGTGTATCATATGCCAAGTCCGCCCCCTATTGACGTCAA
TGACGGTAAATGGCCCGCCTGGCATTATGCCCAGTACATGACCTTACGGGACTTTCCTACTTGGCAGTAC
ATCTACGTATTAGTCATCGCTATTACCATGGTGATGCGGTTTTGGCAGTACACCAATGGGCGTGGATAGC
GGTTTGACTCACGGGGATTTCCAAGTCTCCACCCCATTGACGTCAATGGGAGTTTGTTTTGGCACCAAAA
TCAACGGGACTTTCCAAAATGTCGTAATAACCCCGCCCCGTTGACGCAAATGGGCGGTAGGCGTGTACGG
TGGGAGGTCTATATAAGCAGAGCTCGTTTAGTGAACCGTCAGATCCTCACTCTCTTCCGCATCGCTGTCT
GCGAGGGCCAGCTGTTGGGCTCGCGGTTGAGGACAAACTCTTCGCGGTCTTTCCAGTACTCTTGGATCGG
AAACCCGTCGGCCTCCGAACGGTACTCCGCCACCGAGGGACCTGAGCGAGTCCGCATCGACCGGATCGGA
AAACCTCTCGAGAAAGGCGTCTAACCAGTCACAGTCGCAAGGTAGGCTGAGCACCGTGGCGGGCGGCAGC
GGGTGGCGGTCGGGGTTGTTTCTGGCGGAGGTGCTGCTGATGATGTAATTAAAGTAGGCGGTCTTGAGAC
GGCGGATGGTCGAGGTGAGGTGTGGCAGGCTTGAGATCCAGCTGTTGGGGTGAGTACTCCCTCTCAAAAG
CGGGCATTACTTCTGCGCTAAGATTGTCAGTTTCCAAAAACGAGGAGGATTTGATATTCACCTGGCCCGA
TCTGGCCATACACTTGAGTGACAATGACATCCACTTTGCCTTTCTCTCCACAGGTGTCCACTCCCAGGTC
CAAGTTTGCCACCATGGAGTTTCAGACCCAGGTACTCATGTCCCTGCTGCTCTGCATGTCTGGTGCGGCC
GCCATTGAGCTGCCCCTGACCCCCAAGACCTGCCTGGACGTGTGCGTGACCAAGTTCGACGGCGCCGAAG
AGGACGCCTGCAGCAGAGGCTGCGTGCTGAGCAACCTGAACAGCCTGCCCGCCACCTTCACCTGTGAAGA
GTCCTGCGACGACGTGTACAAGCCCGACACCAAGCTGGTGGCCGCCTGCAAAGTGGGCTGTGGCGCCACC
CCTAGCCACACCAGCATCCGGCTGGGCTTTCTGCCCGTGCAGAACTTCTTCAGCAGCTTCTTCGACAGCA
TCAGACATCTGCTGGGCGGCGTGAACAACGGCAGCGGCGCCAACGCCGATACCAAGACCAACAAGGTGGA
CGGCGACATGGACAGCGACAGCGGCAACCACGTGGTCATCAGCAGAGTGCGGATCTTCCACAACTTCGCC
CCCTACGACGCCCACGAGAGCCCCCTGGACAGCCCCTTCGACATCAAGCCCCTGTTCAGCCTGCGGGGCA
TCATCCCCCAGGACGACGACGCCTACGTGAAGGCCGTGAAGAACAGCGACCAGAACATCATCCGGATCCA
CGCCGTGTCCGGCGACGGCGAGAGCACCTTTCACGAGCACCAGCCCACCTTCGTGCGGAAGGCCACCTAC
TTTTTCCGGCACATTGGCGCGCCGTCGACCTCCATCACGGCCTATAAGAGTGAGGGGGAGTCAGCGGAGT
TCTCCTTCCCACTCAACCTTGGAGAGGAAAGCCTGCAGGGAGAGTTGAGATGGAAGGCAGAGAAGGCTCC
TTCTTCCCAGTCCTGGATCACCTTCTCCCTAAAGAACCAAAAGGTGTCTGTGCAGAAGTCTACTAGCAAC
CCCAAGTTCCAGCTGTCCGAAACGCTCCCACTCACCCTTCAGATACCCCAGGTCTCCCTTCAGTTTGCTG
GTTCTGGCAACCTGACCCTGACTCTGGACAGAGGGATACTGTATCAGGAAGTGAACCTGGTGGTGATGAA
AGTGACTCAGCCCGACAGCAACACTTTGACCTGTGAGGTGATGGGACCCACCTCACCCAAGATGAGACTG
ATCTTGAAGCAGGAGAATCAGGAGGCCAGGGTCTCCAGGCAGGAGAAAGTGATTCAAGTGCAGGCCCCTG
AAGCAGGGGTGTGGCAATGTCTACTGAGTGAAGGTGAAGAGGTCAAGATGGACTCCAAGATCCAGGTTTT
ATCCAAAGGGTTGAATTCCGGCAGCCTGCACCACATCCTGGACGCCCAGAAGATGCTGTGGAACCACAGG
GACAGGAACCTGCCTCCTCTGGCCCCTCTGGGCCCCCACCACCATCACCACCATTGAGTCTAGACACGTG
ATTAATTAAGGATCCCCCGACCTCGACCTCTGGCTAATAAAGGAAATTTATTTTCATTGCAATAGTGTGT
TGGAATTTTTTGTGTCTCTCACTCGGAAGGACATATGGGAGGGCAAATCATTTGGTCGAGATCCCTCGGA
GATCTCTAGCTAGAGGATCGATCCCCGCCCCGGACGAACTAAACCTGACTACGACATCTCTGCCCCTTCT
TCGCGGGGCAGTGCATGTAATCCCTTCAGTTGGTTGGTACAACTTGCCAACTGGGCCCTGTTCCACATGT
GACACGGGGGGGGACCAAACACAAAGGGGTTCTCTGACTGTAGTTGACATCCTTATAAATGGATGTGCAC
ATTTGCCAACACTGAGTGGCTTTCATCCTGGAGCAGACTTTGCAGTCTGTGGACTGCAACACAACATTGC
CTTTATGTGTAACTCTTGGCTGAAGCTCTTACACCAATGCTGGGGGACATGTACCTCCCAGGGGCCCAGG
AAGACTACGGGAGGCTACACCAACGTCAATCAGAGGGGCCTGTGTAGCTACCGATAAGCGGACCCTCAAG
AGGGCATTAGCAATAGTGTTTATAAGGCCCCCTTGTTAACCCTAAACGGGTAGCATATGCTTCCCGGGTA
GTAGTATATACTATCCAGACTAACCCTAATTCAATAGCATATGTTACCCAACGGGAAGCATATGCTATCG
AATTAGGGTTAGTAAAAGGGTCCTAAGGAACAGCGATATCTCCCACCCCATGAGCTGTCACGGTTTTATT
TACATGGGGTCAGGATTCCACGAGGGTAGTGAACCATTTTAGTCACAAGGGCAGTGGCTGAAGATCAAGG
AGCGGGCAGTGAACTCTCCTGAATCTTCGCCTGCTTCTTCATTCTCCTTCGTTTAGCTAATAGAATAACT
GCTGAGTTGTGAACAGTAAGGTGTATGTGAGGTGCTCGAAAACAAGGTTTCAGGTGACGCCCCCAGAATA
AAATTTGGACGGGGGGTTCAGTGGTGGCATTGTGCTATGACACCAATATAACCCTCACAAACCCCTTGGG
CAATAAATACTAGTGTAGGAATGAAACATTCTGAATATCTTTAACAATAGAAATCCATGGGGTGGGGACA
AGCCGTAAAGACTGGATGTCCATCTCACACGAATTTATGGCTATGGGCAACACATAATCCTAGTGCAATA
TGATACTGGGGTTATTAAGATGTGTCCCAGGCAGGGACCAAGACAGGTGAACCATGTTGTTACACTCTAT
TTGTAACAAGGGGAAAGAGAGTGGACGCCGACAGCAGCGGACTCCACTGGTTGTCTCTAACACCCCCGAA
AATTAAACGGGGCTCCACGCCAATGGGGCCCATAAACAAAGACAAGTGGCCACTCTTTTTTTTGAAATTG
TGGAGTGGGGGCACGCGTCAGCCCCCACACGCCGCCCTGCGGTTTTGGACTGTAAAATAAGGGTGTAATA
ACTTGGCTGATTGTAACCCCGCTAACCACTGCGGTCAAACCACTTGCCCACAAAACCACTAATGGCACCC
CGGGGAATACCTGCATAAGTAGGTGGGCGGGCCAAGATAGGGGCGCGATTGCTGCGATCTGGAGGACAAA
TTACACACACTTGCGCCTGAGCGCCAAGCACAGGGTTGTTGGTCCTCATATTCACGAGGTCGCTGAGAGC
ACGGTGGGCTAATGTTGCCATGGGTAGCATATACTACCCAAATATCTGGATAGCATATGCTATCCTAATC
TATATCTGGGTAGCATAGGCTATCCTAATCTATATCTGGGTAGCATATGCTATCCTAATCTATATCTGGG
TAGTATATGCTATCCTAATTTATATCTGGGTAGCATAGGCTATCCTAATCTATATCTGGGTAGCATATGC
TATCCTAATCTATATCTGGGTAGTATATGCTATCCTAATCTGTATCCGGGTAGCATATGCTATCCTAATA
GAGATTAGGGTAGTATATGCTATCCTAATTTATATCTGGGTAGCATATACTACCCAAATATCTGGATAGC
ATATGCTATCCTAATCTATATCTGGGTAGCATATGCTATCCTAATCTATATCTGGGTAGCATAGGCTATC
CTAATCTATATCTGGGTAGCATATGCTATCCTAATCTATATCTGGGTAGTATATGCTATCCTAATTTATA
TCTGGGTAGCATAGGCTATCCTAATCTATATCTGGGTAGCATATGCTATCCTAATCTATATCTGGGTAGT
ATATGCTATCCTAATCTGTATCCGGGTAGCATATGCTATCCTCATGATAAGCTGTCAAACATGAGAATTT
TCTTGAAGACGAAAGGGCCTCGTGATACGCCTATTTTTATAGGTTAATGTCATGATAATAATGGTTTCTT
AGACGTCAGGTGGCACTTTTCGGGGAAATGTGCGCGGAACCCCTATTTGTTTATTTTTCTAAATACATTC
AAATATGTATCCGCTCATGAGACAATAACCCTGATAAATGCTTCAATAATATTGAAAAAGGAAGAGTATG
AGTATTCAACATTTCCGTGTCGCCCTTATTCCCTTTTTTGCGGCATTTTGCCTTCCTGTTTTTGCTCACC
CAGAAACGCTGGTGAAAGTAAAAGATGCTGAAGATCAGTTGGGTGCACGAGTGGGTTACATCGAACTGGA
TCTCAACAGCGGTAAGATCCTTGAGAGTTTTCGCCCCGAAGAACGTTTTCCAATGATGAGCACTTTTAAA
GTTCTGCTATGTGGCGCGGTATTATCCCGTGTTGACGCCGGGCAAGAGCAACTCGGTCGCCGCATACACT
ATTCTCAGAATGACTTGGTTGAGTACTCACCAGTCACAGAAAAGCATCTTACGGATGGCATGACAGTAAG
AGAATTATGCAGTGCTGCCATAACCATGAGTGATAACACTGCGGCCAACTTACTTCTGACAACGATCGGA
GGACCGAAGGAGCTAACCGCTTTTTTGCACAACATGGGGGATCATGTAACTCGCCTTGATCGTTGGGAAC
CGGAGCTGAATGAAGCCATACCAAACGACGAGCGTGACACCACGATGCCTGCAGCAATGGCAACAACGTT
GCGCAAACTATTAACTGGCGAACTACTTACTCTAGCTTCCCGGCAACAATTAATAGACTGGATGGAGGCG
GATAAAGTTGCAGGACCACTTCTGCGCTCGGCCCTTCCGGCTGGCTGGTTTATTGCTGATAAATCTGGAG
CCGGTGAGCGTGGGTCTCGCGGTATCATTGCAGCACTGGGGCCAGATGGTAAGCCCTCCCGTATCGTAGT
TATCTACACGACGGGGAGTCAGGCAACTATGGATGAACGAAATAGACAGATCGCTGAGATAGGTGCCTCA
CTGATTAAGCATTGGTAACTGTCAGACCAAGTTTACTCATATATACTTTAGATTGATTTAAAACTTCATT
TTTAATTTAAAAGGATCTAGGTGAAGATCCTTTTTGATAATCTCATGACCAAAATCCCTTAACGTGAGTT
TTCGTTCCACTGAGCGTCAGACCCCGTAGAAAAGATCAAAGGATCTTCTTGAGATCCTTTTTTTCTGCGC
GTAATCTGCTGCTTGCAAACAAAAAAACCACCGCTACCAGCGGTGGTTTGTTTGCCGGATCAAGAGCTAC
CAACTCTTTTTCCGAAGGTAACTGGCTTCAGCAGAGCGCAGATACCAAATACTGTTCTTCTAGTGTAGCC
GTAGTTAGGCCACCACTTCAAGAACTCTGTAGCACCGCCTACATACCTCGCTCTGCTAATCCTGTTACCA
GTGGCTGCTGCCAGTGGCGATAAGTCGTGTCTTACCGGGTTGGACTCAAGACGATAGTTACCGGATAAGG
CGCAGCGGTCGGGCTGAACGGGGGGTTCGTGCACACAGCCCAGCTTGGAGCGAACGACCTACACCGAACT
GAGATACCTACAGCGTGAGCTATGAGAAAGCGCCACGCTTCCCGAAGGGAGAAAGGCGGACAGGTATCCG
GTAAGCGGCAGGGTCGGAACAGGAGAGCGCACGAGGGAGCTTCCAGGGGGAAACGCCTGGTATCTTTATA
GTCCTGTCGGGTTTCGCCACCTCTGACTTGAGCGTCGATTTTTGTGATGCTCGTCAGGGGGGCGGAGCCT
ATGGAAAAACGCCAGCAACGCGGCCTTTTTACGGTTCCTGGCCTTTTGCTGGCCTTTTGCTCACATGTTC
TTTCCTGCGTTATCCCCTGATTCTGTGGATAACCGTATTACCGCCTTTGAGTGAGCTGATACCGCTCGCC
GCAGCCGAACGACCGAGCGCAGCGAGTCAGTGAGCGAGGAAGCGGAAGAGCGCCCAATACGCAAACCGCC
TCTCCCCGCGCGTTGGCCGATTCATTAATGCAGCTGGCACGACAGGTTTCCCGACTGGAAAGCGGGCAGT
GAGCGCAACGCAATTAATGTGAGTTAGCTCACTCATTAGGCACCCCAGGCTTTACACTTTATGCTTCCGG
CTCGTATGTTGTGTGGAATTGTGAGCGGATAACAATTTCACACAGGAAACAGCTATGACCATGATTACGC
CAAGCTCTAGCTAGAGGTCGACCAATTCTCATGTTTGACAGCTTATCATCGCAGATCCGGGCAACGTTGT
TGCCATTGCTGCAGGCGCAGAACTGGTAGGTATGGAAGATCTATACATTGAATCAATATTGGCAATTAGC
CATATTAGTCATTGGTTATATAGCATAAATCAATATTGGCTATTGGCCATTGCATACGTTGTATCTATAT
CATAATATGTACATTTATATTGGCTCATGTCCAATATGACCGCCATGTT
